>Addgene plasmid #66306 | GPR115-Tango | addgene full sequence | sequence record 315034 | Addgene NGS Result
GACATTGATTATTGACTAGTTATTAATAGTAATCAATTACGGGGTCATTAGTTCATAGCCCATATATGGA
GTTCCGCGTTACATAACTTACGGTAAATGGCCCGCCTGGCTGACCGCCCAACGACCCCCGCCCATTGACG
TCAATAATGACGTATGTTCCCATAGTAACGCCAATAGGGACTTTCCATTGACGTCAATGGGTGGAGTATT
TACGGTAAACTGCCCACTTGGCAGTACATCAAGTGTATCATATGCCAAGTACGCCCCCTATTGACGTCAA
TGACGGTAAATGGCCCGCCTGGCATTATGCCCAGTACATGACCTTATGGGACTTTCCTACTTGGCAGTAC
ATCTACGTATTAGTCATCGCTATTACCATGGTGATGCGGTTTTGGCAGTACATCAATGGGCGTGGATAGC
GGTTTGACTCACGGGGATTTCCAAGTCTCCACCCCATTGACGTCAATGGGAGTTTGTTTTGGCACCAAAA
TCAACGGGACTTTCCAAAATGTCGTAACAACTCCGCCCCATTGACGCAAATGGGCGGTAGGCGTGTACGG
TGGGAGGTCTATATAAGCAGAGCTCTCTGGCTAACTAGAGAACCCACTGCTTACTGGCTTATCGAAATTA
ATACGACTCACTATAGGGAGACCCAAGCTGGCTAGCGTTTAAACTTAAGCTTGGTACCGAGCTCGGATCC
ACTAGTCCAGTGTGGTGGAATTCTGCAGATATCCAGCACAGTGGCGGCCGCGCCACCATGAAGACGATCA
TCGCCCTGAGCTACATCTTCTGCCTGGTATTCGCCGACTACAAGGACGATGATGACGCCAGCATCGATAT
GAAAATGAAGAGCCAGGCTACAATGATTTGTTGTCTGGTGTTCTTTCTGAGTACAGAGTGTAGCCACTAC
CGCAGCAAGATCCATCTTAAGGCAGGAGACAAGCTGCAGTCACCAGAAGGAAAGCCCAAGACCGGCAGAA
TTCAGGAAAAATGTGAGGGTCCGTGTATCTCTAGCTCCAACTGCTCACAGCCTTGTGCAAAGGATTTCCA
CGGTGAAATTGGCTTCACATGTAATCAAAAGAAATGGCAGAAGTCTGCCGAGACATGCACCAGCTTGAGT
GTCGAGAAACTGTTTAAGGATTCCACCGGGGCGTCTCGCTTGAGTGTCGCAGCACCATCAATCCCACTGC
ATATTCTGGACTTCCGGGCTCCCGAGACTATAGAAAGTGTGGCACAAGGGATCCGGAAAAATTGCCCATT
TGACTATGCTTGTATAACCGATATGGTCAAATCATCTGAAACCACTAGCGGGAATATTGCCTTTATCGTA
GAGCTGCTGAAAAACATCTCAACAGATCTCTCCGACAATGTGACACGCGAGAAAATGAAATCCTACTCTG
AGGTGGCTAATCATATACTGGACACAGCAGCCATCTCCAATTGGGCCTTCATTCCTAACAAGAATGCTAG
TTCTGACCTTCTGCAGTCTGTGAATCTCTTCGCTAGGCAGCTTCACATTCACAATAATAGCGAGAACATC
GTCAATGAGCTTTTTATTCAGACTAAGGGATTCCATATCAATCATAATACCTCCGAAAAATCTCTTAACT
TTAGTATGTCCATGAACAACACCACCGAGGACATCTTGGGCATGGTCCAAATTCCTAGGCAAGAGTTGAG
GAAACTTTGGCCAAATGCTAGCCAGGCGATCAGCATCGCCTTCCCAACTCTGGGAGCCATTCTGCGCGAA
GCACATCTTCAAAACGTCTCTCTGCCCAGGCAGGTTAATGGTCTGGTCCTCTCTGTTGTGTTGCCTGAAC
GCCTGCAGGAAATAATACTCACGTTCGAGAAAATTAATAAAACAAGGAATGCTCGCGCACAGTGCGTGGG
CTGGCATTCCAAGAAGAGGCGGTGGGATGAGAAGGCCTGTCAGATGATGTTGGACATTCGGAATGAAGTC
AAGTGTCGGTGCAATTACACCAGCGTCGTGATGAGCTTCTCAATTCTTATGAGCAGCAAATCCATGACCG
ACAAGGTGCTCGACTACATCACATGCATCGGCCTCTCTGTTTCTATCCTTTCACTTGTCCTGTGCTTGAT
CATCGAGGCAACCGTCTGGTCACGAGTTGTTGTCACCGAAATCTCATACATGAGGCACGTGTGTATCGTA
AATATTGCTGTCTCCCTCCTGACAGCAAACGTTTGGTTCATTATTGGATCACATTTCAATATAAAGGCCC
AGGATTACAATATGTGCGTGGCTGTTACCTTCTTCTCCCACTTCTTCTATCTCAGCCTGTTTTTTTGGAT
GCTCTTTAAGGCCCTGCTCATCATCTATGGGATACTGGTGATATTCAGAAGGATGATGAAAAGCCGAATG
ATGGTTATTGGCTTCGCCATAGGATACGGCTGCCCACTTATTATCGCGGTGACAACTGTCGCGATAACAG
AGCCCGAGAAAGGTTATATGCGACCTGAAGCCTGTTGGCTGAACTGGGACAACACTAAGGCCCTGCTTGC
TTTCGCTATACCCGCCTTTGTGATCGTTGCGGTGAATCTCATCGTGGTACTGGTGGTGGCTGTCAATACA
CAGAGGCCCTCTATCGGGTCTAGTAAGTCTCAGGATGTTGTAATCATTATGAGAATCAGTAAGAACGTCG
CCATTCTTACCCCTCTTCTTGGCCTTACATGGGGATTTGGCATTGCTACTCTCATTGAGGGAACGAGCCT
CACTTTCCACATCATCTTCGCACTGCTGAATGCATTTCAGGGCTTCTTCATTCTTCTGTTCGGCACTATC
ATGGACCATAAGATCCGCGACGCCCTTCGCATGAGGATGAGCAGTCTGAAGGGAAAGAGCCGAGCCGCCG
AGAACGCCTCCCTTGGGCCTACCAACGGCTCCAAGCTCATGAACCGGCAGGGCATCGATACCGGTGGACG
CACCCCACCCAGCCTGGGTCCCCAAGATGAGTCCTGCACCACCGCCAGCTCCTCCCTGGCCAAGGACACT
TCATCGACCGGTGAGAACCTGTACTTCCAGCTAAGATTAGATAAAAGTAAAGTGATTAACAGCGCATTAG
AGCTGCTTAATGAGGTCGGAATCGAAGGTTTAACAACCCGTAAACTCGCCCAGAAGCTAGGTGTAGAGCA
GCCTACATTGTATTGGCATGTAAAAAATAAGCGGGCTTTGCTCGACGCCTTAGCCATTGAGATGTTAGAT
AGGCACCATACTCACTTTTGCCCTTTAGAAGGGGAAAGCTGGCAAGATTTTTTACGTAATAACGCTAAAA
GTTTTAGATGTGCTTTACTAAGTCATCGCGATGGAGCAAAAGTACATTTAGGTACACGGCCTACAGAAAA
ACAGTATGAAACTCTCGAAAATCAATTAGCCTTTTTATGCCAACAAGGTTTTTCACTAGAGAATGCATTA
TATGCACTCAGCGCTGTGGGGCATTTTACTTTAGGTTGCGTATTGGAAGATCAAGAGCATCAAGTCGCTA
AAGAAGAAAGGGAAACACCTACTACTGATAGTATGCCGCCATTATTACGACAAGCTATCGAATTATTTGA
TCACCAAGGTGCAGAGCCAGCCTTCTTATTCGGCCTTGAATTGATCATATGCGGATTAGAAAAACAACTT
AAATGTGAAAGTGGGTCCGCGTACAGCCGCGCGCGTACGAAAAACAATTACGGGTCTACCATCGAGGGCC
TGCTCGATCTCCCGGACGACGACGCCCCCGAAGAGGCGGGGCTGGCGGCTCCGCGCCTGTCCTTTCTCCC
CGCGGGACACACGCGCAGACTGTCGACGGCCCCCCCGACCGATGTCAGCCTGGGGGACGAGCTCCACTTA
GACGGCGAGGACGTGGCGATGGCGCATGCCGACGCGCTAGACGATTTCGATCTGGACATGTTGGGGGACG
GGGATTCCCCGGGTCCGGGATTTACCCCCCACGACTCCGCCCCCTACGGCGCTCTGGATATGGCCGACTT
CGAGTTTGAGCAGATGTTTACCGATGCCCTTGGAATTGACGAGTACGGTGGGTAGTCTAGAGGGCCCGTT
TAAACCCGCTGATCAGCCTCGACTGTGCCTTCTAGTTGCCAGCCATCTGTTGTTTGCCCCTCCCCCGTGC
CTTCCTTGACCCTGGAAGGTGCCACTCCCACTGTCCTTTCCTAATAAAATGAGGAAATTGCATCGCATTG
TCTGAGTAGGTGTCATTCTATTCTGGGGGGTGGGGTGGGGCAGGACAGCAAGGGGGAGGATTGGGAAGAC
AATAGCAGGCATGCTGGGGATGCGGTGGGCTCTATGGCTTCTGAGGCGGAAAGAACCAGCTGGGGCTCTA
GGGGGTATCCCC
[124 nt withheld, positions 4353-4476]
C
[91 nt withheld, positions 4478-4568]
A
[49 nt withheld, positions 4570-4618]
CCTTTGACGTTGGAGTCCACGTTCTTT
[37 nt withheld, positions 4646-4682]
ACCCTATCTCGGTCTATTCTTTTGATTTATAAGGGATTTTGCCGATTTCGGCCTATTGGTTAAAAAATGA
GCTGATTTAACAAAAATTTAACGCGAATTAATTCTGTGGAATGTGTGTCAGTTAGGGTGTGGAAAGTCCC
CAGGCTCCCCAGCAGGCAGAAGTATGCAAAGCATGCATCTCAATTAGTCAGCAACCAGGTGTGGAAAGTC
CCCAGGCTCCCCAGCAGGCAGAAGTATGCAAAGCATGCATCTCAATTAGTCAGCAACCATAGTCCCGCCC
CTAACTCCGCCCATCCCGCCCCTAACTCCGCCCAGTTCCGCCCATTCTCCGCCCCATGGCTGACTAATTT
TTTTTATTTATGCAGAGGCCGAGGCCGCCTCTGCCTCTGAGCTATTCCAGAAGTAGTGAGGAGGCTTTTT
TGGAGGCCTAGGCTTTTGCAAAAAGCTCCCGGGAGCTTGTATATCCATTTTCGGATCTGATCAAGAGACA
GGATGAGGATCGTTTCGCATGATTGAACAAGATGGATTGCACGCAGGTTCTCCGGCCGCTTGGGTGGAGA
GGCTATTCGGCTATGACTGGGCACAACAGACAATCGGCTGCTCTGATGCCGCCGTGTTCCGGCTGTCAGC
GCAGGGGCGCCCGGTTCTTTTTGTCAAGACCGACCTGTCCGGTGCCCTGAATGAACTGCAGGACGAGGCA
GCGCGGCTATCGTGGCTGGCCACGACGGGCGTTCCTTGCGCAGCTGTGCTCGACGTTGTCACTGAAGCGG
GAAGGGACTGGCTGCTATTGGGCGAAGTGCCGGGGCAGGATCTCCTGTCATCTCACCTTGCTCCTGCCGA
GAAAGTATCCATCATGGCTGATGCAATGCGGCGGCTGCATACGCTTGATCCGGCTACCTGCCCATTCGAC
CACCAAGCGAAACATCGCATCGAGCGAGCACGTACTCGGATGGAAGCCGGTCTTGTCGATCAGGATGATC
TGGACGAAGAGCATCAGGGGCTCGCGCCAGCCGAACTGTTCGCCAGGCTCAAGGCGCGCATGCCCGACGG
CGAGGATCTCGTCGTGACCCATGGCGATGCCTGCTTGCCGAATATCATGGTGGAAAATGGCCGCTTTTCT
GGATTCATCGACTGTGGCCGGCTGGGTGTGGCGGACCGCTATCAGGACATAGCGTTGGCTACCCGTGATA
TTGCTGAAGAGCTTGGCGGCGAATGGGCTGACCGCTTCCTCGTGCTTTACGGTATCGCCGCTCCCGATTC
GCAGCGCATCGCCTTCTATCGCCTTCTTGACGAGTTCTTCTGAGCGGGACTCTGGGGTTCGAAATGACCG
ACCAAGCGACGCCCAACCTGCCATCACGAGATTTCGATTCCACCGCCGCCTTCTATGAAAGGTTGGGCTT
CGGAATCGTTTTCCGGGACGCCGGCTGGATGATCCTCCAGCGCGGGGATCTCATGCTGGAGTTCTTCGCC
CACCCCAACTTGTTTATTGCAGCTTATAATGGTTACAAATAAAGCAATAGCATCACAAATTTCACAAATA
AAGCATTTTTTTCACTGCATTCTAGTTGTGGTTTGTCCAAACTCATCAATGTATCTTATCATGTCTGTAT
ACCGTCGACCTCTAGCTAGAGCTTGGCGTAATCATGGTCATAGCTGTTTCCTGTGTGAAATTGTTATCCG
CTCACAATTCCACACAACATACGAGCCGGAAGCATAAAGTGTAAAGCCTGGGGTGCCTAATGAGTGAGCT
AACTCACATTAATTGCGTTGCGCTCACTGCCCGCTTTCCAGTCGGGAAACCTGTCGTGCCAGCTGCATTA
ATGAATCGGCCAACGCGCGGGGAGAGGCGGTTTGCGTATTGGGCGCTCTTCCGCTTCCTCGCTCACTGAC
TCGCTGCGCTCGGTCGTTCGGCTGCGGCGAGCGGTATCAGCTCACTCAAAGGCGGTAATACGGTTATCCA
CAGAATCAGGGGATAACGCAGGAAAGAACATGTGAGCAAAAGGCCAGCAAAAGGCCAGGAACCGTAAAAA
GGCCGCGTTGCTGGCGTTTTTCCATAGGCTCCGCCCCCCTGACGAGCATCACAAAAATCGACGCTCAAGT
CAGAGGTGGCGAAACCCGACAGGACTATAAAGATACCAGGCGTTTCCCCCTGGAAGCTCCCTCGTGCGCT
CTCCTGTTCCGACCCTGCCGCTTACCGGATACCTGTCCGCCTTTCTCCCTTCGGGAAGCGTGGCGCTTTC
TCATAGCTCACGCTGTAGGTATCTCAGTTCGGTGTAGGTCGTTCGCTCCAAGCTGGGCTGTGTGCACGAA
CCCCCCGTTCAGCCCGACCGCTGCGCCTTATCCGGTAACTATCGTCTTGAGTCCAACCCGGTAAGACACG
ACTTATCGCCACTGGCAGCAGCCACTGGTAACAGGATTAGCAGAGCGAGGTATGTAGGCGGTGCTACAGA
GTTCTTGAAGTGGTGGCCTAACTACGGCTACACTAGAAGAACAGTATTTGGTATCTGCGCTCTGCTGAAG
CCAGTTACCTTCGGAAAAAGAGTTGGTAGCTCTTGATCCGGCAAACAAACCACCGCTGGTAGCGGTGGTT
TTTTTGTTTGCAAGCAGCAGATTACGCGCAGAAAAAAAGGATCTCAAGAAGATCCTTTGATCTTTTCTAC
GGGGTCTGACGCTCAGTGGAACGAAAACTCACGTTAAGGGATTTTGGTCATGAGATTATCAAAAAGGATC
TTCACCTAGATCCTTTTAAATTAAAAATGAAGTTTTAAATCAATCTAAAGTATATATGAGTAAACTTGGT
CTGACAGTTACCAATGCTTAATCAGTGAGGCACCTATCTCAGCGATCTGTCTATTTCGTTCATCCATAGT
TGCCTGACTCCCCGTCGTGTAGATAACTACGATACGGGAGGGCTTACCATCTGGCCCCAGTGCTGCAATG
ATACCGCGAGACCCACGCTCACCGGCTCCAGATTTATCAGCAATAAACCAGCCAGCCGGAAGGGCCGAGC
GCAGAAGTGGTCCTGCAACTTTATCCGCCTCCATCCAGTCTATTAATTGTTGCCGGGAAGCTAGAGTAAG
TAGTTCGCCAGTTAATAGTTTGCGCAACGTTGTTGCCATTGCTACAGGCATCGTGGTGTCACGCTCGTCG
TTTGGTATGGCTTCATTCAGCTCCGGTTCCCAACGATCAAGGCGAGTTACATGATCCCCCATGTTGTGCA
AAAAAGCGGTTAGCTCCTTCGGTCCTCCGATCGTTGTCAGAAGTAAGTTGGCCGCAGTGTTATCACTCAT
GGTTATGGCAGCACTGCATAATTCTCTTACTGTCATGCCATCCGTAAGATGCTTTTCTGTGACTGGTGAG
TACTCAACCAAGTCATTCTGAGAATAGTGTATGCGGCGACCGAGTTGCTCTTGCCCGGCGTCAATACGGG
ATAATACCGCGCCACATAGCAGAACTTTAAAAGTGCTCATCATTGGAAAACGTTCTTCGGGGCGAAAACT
CTCAAGGATCTTACCGCTGTTGAGATCCAGTTCGATGTAACCCACTCGTGCACCCAACTGATCTTCAGCA
TCTTTTACTTTCACCAGCGTTTCTGGGTGAGCAAAAACAGGAAGGCAAAATGCCGCAAAAAAGGGAATAA
GGGCGACACGGAAATGTTGAATACTCATACTCTTCCTTTTTCAATATTATTGAAGCATTTATCAGGGTTA
TTGTCTCATGAGCGGATACATATTTGAATGTATTTAGAAAAATAAACAAATAGGGGTTCCGCGCACATTT
CCCCGAAAAGTGCCACCTGACGTCGACGGATCGGGAGATCTCCCGATCCCCTATGGTGCACTCTCAGTAC
AATCTGCTCTGATGCCGCATAGTTAAGCCAGTATCTGCTCCCTGCTTGTGTGTTGGAGGTCGCTGAGTAG
TGCGCGAGCAAAATTTAAGCTACAACAAGGCAAGGCTTGACCGACAATTGCATGAAGAATCTGCTTAGGG
TTAGGCGTTTTGCGCTGCTTCGCGATGTACGGGCCAGATATACGCGTT
Features (pLannotate 1.2.2; 24 found; start..end, strand, type, name):
      1..380     +  enhancer       CMV enhancer: human cytomegalovirus immediate early enhancer
    381..584     +  promoter       CMV promoter: human cytomegalovirus (CMV) immediate early promoter
    580..613     +  LTR            5' LTR (truncated) (fragment): truncated 5' long terminal repeat (LTR) from HIV-1
    629..647     +  promoter       T7 promoter: promoter for bacteriophage T7 RNA polymerase
    806..826     +  CDS            3xFLAG (fragment): three tandem FLAG® epitope tags
    839..2923    +  CDS            ADGRF4: AGRF4_HUMAN - Also known as GPR115, PGR18. Experimental evidence at protein level: Swiss-Prot protein existence level 1. Orphan receptor. From Homo sapiens (Human).
   2936..3016    +  CDS            AVPR2 (fragment): V2R_HUMAN - Also known as ADHR, DIR, DIR3, V2R. Experimental evidence at protein level: Swiss-Prot protein existence level 1. Receptor for arginine vasopressin. The activity of this receptor is mediated by G proteins which activate adenylate cyclase. Involved in renal water reabsorption. From Homo sapiens (Human).
   3044..3657    +  CDS            TetR (fragment): tetracycline repressor TetR; tetR from transposon Tn10; TetR binds to the tetracycline operator tetO to inhibit transcription. This inhibition can be relieved by adding tetracycline or doxycycline.
   3809..4042    +  CDS            VP16 AD: transcriptional activation domain of herpes simplex virus protein VP16 (Triezenberg et al., 1988; Cousens et al., 1989); UL48
   4083..4307    +  polyA_signal   bGH poly(A) signal: bovine growth hormone polyadenylation signal
   4311..4332    +  promoter       SV40 promoter (fragment): SV40 enhancer and early promoter
   4353..4781    +  rep_origin     f1 ori (sequence partly withheld): f1 bacteriophage origin of replication; arrow indicates direction of (+) strand synthesis
   4795..5124    +  promoter       SV40 promoter: SV40 enhancer and early promoter
   5191..5982    +  CDS            neo: KKA2_KLEPN - Also known as kan, nptII. Experimental evidence at protein level: Swiss-Prot protein existence level 1. Resistance to kanamycin, neomycin, paromomycin, ribostamycin, butirosin and gentamicin B. From Klebsiella pneumoniae.
   6006..6164    +  CDS            ble (fragment): BLE_KLEPN - Experimental evidence at protein level: Swiss-Prot protein existence level 1. Binding protein with a strong affinity to the bleomycin family of antibiotics. Binds to CL990; an antimitotic-antibiotic compound. From Klebsiella pneumoniae.
   6159..6280    +  polyA_signal   SV40 poly(A) signal: SV40 polyadenylation signal
   6353..6369    -  protein_bind   lac operator: The lac repressor binds to the lac operator to inhibit transcription in E. coli. This inhibition can be relieved by adding lactose or isopropyl-β-D-thiogalactopyranoside (IPTG). lac repressor encoded by lacI
   6377..6407    -  promoter       lac promoter: promoter for the E. coli lac operon
   6422..6443    -  protein_bind   CAP binding site: CAP binding activates transcription in the presence of cAMP. E. coli catabolite activator protein
   6456..6548    -  CDS            lacI (fragment): lac repressor; lacI; The lac repressor binds to the lac operator to inhibit transcription in E. coli. This inhibition can be relieved by adding lactose or isopropyl-β-D-thiogalactopyranoside (IPTG).
   6731..7319    -  rep_origin     ori: high-copy-number ColE1/pMB1/pBR322/pUC origin of replication
   7490..8350    -  CDS            AmpR: β-lactamase; bla; confers resistance to ampicillin, carbenicillin, and related antibiotics
   8351..8455    -  promoter       AmpR promoter: bla
   8514..8566    -  misc_feature   bom (fragment): basis of mobility region from pBR322
