[The description below was written by a language model from this plasmid's Addgene catalogue record and pLannotate feature annotations shown in this document.]
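Description:
GPR115-Tango is a mammalian expression plasmid from the PRESTO-Tango GPCR collection, built on an "empty Tango" backbone that derives from pcDNA3.1(+). It is maintained in E. coli as a high-copy plasmid through a ColE1/pUC-type origin with ampicillin resistance. It also carries an f1 origin and an SV40 promoter-driven neomycin resistance cassette with an SV40 poly(A) signal, which allows G418 selection in mammalian cells. The sequenced record is about 8.7 kb. Small annotated fragments, such as the HIV-1 LTR, ble, lacI and a second SV40 promoter piece, appear to be short backbone-derived matches rather than functional parts.

The payload is one CMV enhancer/promoter-driven open reading frame terminated by the bGH poly(A) signal. It begins with an N-terminal FLAG epitope supplied by the backbone, followed by human GPR115 (ADGRF4), an orphan adhesion-family receptor, as a 2,085 bp insert. A short fragment of the vasopressin V2 receptor follows. In Tango designs, a V2 receptor tail segment in this position is used to strengthen arrestin recruitment. The frame ends with the tetracycline transactivator tTA, annotated as TetR plus the VP16 activation domain. The protease cleavage site that normally links receptor and tTA in Tango constructs is not annotated in the feature table.

According to the record, receptor activation is read out as transcriptional output following arrestin translocation, which allows many GPCRs to be screened in parallel. The construct was generated under a programme that develops tools for understudied druggable proteins. The depositor notes that the site downstream of tTA may be XbaI rather than XhoI in most vectors of this series.
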