Addgene plasmid #66306: GPR115-Tango
Purpose: Expression of G protein-coupled receptors for PRESTO-Tango: parallel receptorome expression and screening via transcriptional output, with transcriptional activation following arrestin translocation
Depositing lab: Bryan Roth. Depositing organization: University of North Carolina at Chapel Hill. Publication: PRESTO-Tango as an open-source resource for interrogation of the druggable human GPCRome. Kroeze WK, Sassano MF, Huang XP, Lansu K, McCorvy JD, Giguere PM, Sciaky N, Roth BL. Nat Struct Mol Biol. 2015 May;22(5):362-9. doi: 10.1038/nsmb.3014. Epub 2015 Apr 20. PubMed 25895059.
Backbone
  Vector backbone: empty Tango
  Backbone size w/o insert (bp): 6632
  Vector type: Mammalian Expression
  Selectable markers: Neomycin (select with G418)
Growth in bacteria
  Bacterial resistance: Ampicillin, 100 μg/mL
  Growth temperature: 37°C
  Growth strain: DH5alpha
  Copy number: High Copy
Gene/Insert
  Gene/Insert name: GPR115
  Species: H. sapiens (human)
  Insert size (bp): 2085
  Entrez Gene: ADGRF4 (a.k.a. GPR115, PGR18)
  Promoter: CMV
  Tag / fusion protein: FLAG (N terminal on backbone)
  Cloning method: Restriction Enzyme; 5′ cloning site NotI (not destroyed); 3′ cloning site XhoI (unknown if destroyed)
  Sequencing primers: 5′ CMV-F; 3′ Tet-R
Terms and licenses: Academic/Nonprofit Terms; Industry Terms: Not Available to Industry
Depositor comments: Please note: Most of the PRESTO-Tango vectors do not contain the XhoI cut site downstream of the tTA sequence and instead carry an XbaI site. If you need to perform an XhoI digest we recommend sequencing with a forward primer at the C-terminus of tTA to determine which of the two sites is present. Suggested primer: 5-gagctccacttagacggcgagg-3. Original backbone was pcDNA3.1(+). These plasmids were generated as part of the Illuminating the Druggable Genome (IDG) program sponsored by the NIH Common Fund. The goal of this program is to identify, gather, and distribute information and resources for proteins that currently are not well-studied yet belong to commonly drug-targeted protein families: protein kinases, non-olfactory G-protein coupled receptors (GPCRs), and ion channels. The IDG program is designed to develop fundamental research tools for understudied proteins, elucidate their function, and disseminate the IDG-related resources and data to the greater scientific community.
How to cite: GPR115-Tango was a gift from Bryan Roth (Addgene plasmid # 66306 ; http://n2t.net/addgene:66306 ; RRID:Addgene_66306)
